Addgene plasmid #109234: pTHSSe_2
Purpose: (Empty Backbone) Empty SpecR p15A vector
Depositing lab: Christopher Voigt. Depositing organization: Massachusetts Institute of Technology. Publication: Engineered promoters enable constant gene expression at any copy number in bacteria. Segall-Shapiro TH, Sontag ED, Voigt CA. Nat Biotechnol. 2018 Mar 19. pii: nbt.4111. doi: 10.1038/nbt.4111. PubMed 29553576.
Backbone
  Vector backbone: unknown
  Vector type: Bacterial Expression
Growth in bacteria
  Bacterial resistance: Spectinomycin, 50 μg/mL
  Growth temperature: 37°C
  Growth strain: DH5alpha
  Copy number: Low Copy
Gene/Insert
  Gene/Insert name: None
Terms and licenses: Academic/Nonprofit Terms; Industry Terms: Not Available to Industry
How to cite: pTHSSe_2 was a gift from Christopher Voigt (Addgene plasmid # 109234 ; http://n2t.net/addgene:109234 ; RRID:Addgene_109234)
