[The description below was written by a language model from this plasmid's Addgene catalogue record and pLannotate feature annotations shown in this document.]
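Description:
pTHSSe_2 is a small (about 2.6 kb) empty bacterial backbone, catalogued as a bacterial expression vector with no insert. It replicates in E. coli from a p15A origin, which the repository lists as low copy (the annotation calls it medium copy) and which is compatible with ColE1-type plasmids, so it can be maintained alongside a second construct in the same cell. Selection is through the aadA (SmR) gene, encoding an aminoglycoside adenylyltransferase that confers resistance to spectinomycin and streptomycin. The parental vector backbone is recorded as unknown.

Beyond the origin and marker, the feature table shows little else. A putative bacterial transcription terminator lies just downstream of the resistance gene on the same strand, where it would be positioned to stop read-through from the marker. The remaining annotations are only partial matches: a short piece of the pBR322 basis-of-mobility region, a short stretch resembling the RSF1030 origin next to p15A (possibly reflecting sequence similarity or a cloning remnant rather than a second functional origin), and a fragment of a β-lactamase coding sequence that is far too short to encode an active enzyme, so ampicillin resistance should not be expected. No promoter, multiple cloning site, reporter or tag for a payload is annotated, and the record does not state where inserts are meant to be placed.

The plasmid comes from work on engineered promoters that keep gene expression constant regardless of copy number in bacteria. The record does not spell out its role there, but an insert-free spectinomycin-resistant p15A vector would plausibly serve as a control or as a scaffold for building test constructs at this copy number.
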