Features (pLannotate 1.2.2; 6 found; start..end, strand, type, name):
    143..169     +  misc_feature   bom (fragment): basis of mobility region from pBR322
    268..323     -  rep_origin     RSF ori (fragment): Plasmids containing the RSF 1030 origin of replication can be propagated in E. coli cells that contain additional plasmids with compatible origins.
    411..956     -  rep_origin     p15A ori: Plasmids containing the medium-copy-number p15A origin of replication can be propagated in E. coli cells that contain a second plasmid with the ColE1 origin.
   1122..1367    -  CDS            bla(M) (fragment): β-lactamase lacking the signal sequence; bla(M); allows cytosolic expression of β-lactamase
   1446..1489    -  terminator     bacterial terminator: putative bacterial transcription terminator
   1662..2453    -  CDS            SmR: aminoglycoside adenylyltransferase (Murphy, 1985); aadA; confers resistance to spectinomycin and streptomycin
>Addgene plasmid #109234 | pTHSSe_2 | addgene full sequence | sequence record 214711 | Addgene NGS Result
GCAAAGCAAAAGTTCAAAATCACCAACTGGTCCACCTACAACAAAGCTCTCATCAACCGTGGCTCCCTCA
CTTTCTGGCTGGATGATGGGGCGATTCAGGCCTGGTATGAGTCAGCAACACCTTCTTCACGAGGCAGACC
TCAGCGCTAGCGGAGTGTATACTGGCTTACTATGTTGGCACTGATGAGGGTGTCAGTGAAGTGCTTCATG
TGGCAGGAGAAAAAAGGCTGCACCGGTGCGTCAGCAGAATATGTGATACAGGATATATTCCGCTTCCTCG
CTCACTGACTCGCTACGCTCGGTCGTTCGACTGCGGCGAGCGGAAATGGCTTACGAACGGGGCGGAGATT
TCCTGGAAGATGCCAGGAAGATACTTAACAGGGAAGTGAGAGGGCCGCGGCAAAGCCGTTTTTCCATAGG
CTCCGCCCCCCTGACAAGCATCACGAAATCTGACGCTCAAATCAGTGGTGGCGAAACCCGACAGGACTAT
AAAGATACCAGGCGTTTCCCCCTGGCGGCTCCCTCGTGCGCTCTCCTGTTCCTGCCTTTCGGTTTACCGG
TGTCATTCCGCTGTTATGGCCGCGTTTGTCTCATTCCACGCCTGACACTCAGTTCCGGGTAGGCAGTTCG
CTCCAAGCTGGACTGTATGCACGAACCCCCCGTTCAGTCCGACCGCTGCGCCTTATCCGGTAACTATCGT
CTTGAGTCCAACCCGGAAAGACATGCAAAAGCACCACTGGCAGCAGCCACTGGTAATTGATTTAGAGGAG
TTAGTCTTGAAGTCATGCGCCGGTTAAGGCTAAACTGAAAGGACAAGTTTTGGTGACTGCGCTCCTCCAA
GCCAGTTACCTCGGTTCAAAGAGTTGGTAGCTCAGAGAACCTTCGAAAAACCGCCCTGCAAGGCGGTTTT
TTCGTTTTCAGAGCAAGAGATTACGCGCAGACCAAAACGATCTCAAGAAGATCATCTTATTAAGGGGTCT
GACGCTCAGTGGAACGAAAACTCACGTTAAGGGATTTTGGTCATGAGATTATCAAAAAGGATCTTCACCT
AGATCCTTTTAAATTAAAAATGAAGTTTTAAATCAATCTAAAGTATATATGAGTAAACTTGGTCTGACAG
TTACCAATGCTTAATCAGTGAGGCACCTATCTCAGCGATCTGTCTATTTCGTTCATCCATAGTTGCCTGA
CTCCCCGTCGTGTAGATAACTACGATACGGGAGGGCTTACCATCTGGCCCCAGTGCTGCAATGATACCGC
GATACCCACGCTCACCGGCTCCAGATTTATCAGCAATAAACCAGCCAGCCGGAAGGGCCGAGCGCAGAAG
TGGTCCTGCAACTTTATCCGCCTCCATCCAGTCTATTCCATGGTGCCACCTGACGTCTAAGAAACCATTA
TTATCATGACATTAACCTATAAAAATAGGCGTATCACGAGGCAGAATTTCAGATAAAAAAAATCCTTAGC
TTTCGCTAAGGATGATTTCTGGAATTCGAAAAGATTACTTCGCGTTATGCAGGCTTCCTCGCTCACTGAC
TCGCTGCGCTCGGTCGTTCGGCTGCGGCGAGCGGTATCAGCTCACTCAAAGGCGGTAATCTCGAGTCCCG
TCAAGTCAGCGTAATGCTCTGCCAGTGTTACAACCAATTAACCAATTCTGATTATTTGCCGACTACCTTG
GTGATCTCGCCTTTCACGTAGTGGACAAATTCTTCCAACTGATCTGTGCGCGAGGCCAAGCGATCTTCTT
CTTGTCCAAGATAAGCCTGTCTAGCTTCAAGTATGACGGGCTGATACTGGGCCGGCAGGCGCTCCATTGC
CCAGTCGGCAGCGACATCCTTCGGCGCGATTTTGCCGGTTACTGCGCTGTACCAAATGCGGGACAACGTA
AGCACTACATTTCGCTCATCGCCAGCCCAGTCGGGCGGCGAGTTCCATAGCGTTAAGGTTTCATTTAGCG
CCTCAAATAGATCCTGTTCAGGAACCGGATCAAAGAGTTCCTCCGCCGCTGGACCTACCAAGGCAACGCT
ATGTTCTCTTGCTTTTGTCAGCAAGATAGCCAGATCAATGTCGATCGTGGCTGGCTCGAAGATACCTGCA
AGAATGTCATTGCGCTGCCATTCTCCAAATTGCAGTTCGCGCTTAGCTGGATAACGCCACGGAATGATGT
CGTCGTGCACAACAATGGTGACTTCTACAGCGCGGAGAATCTCGCTCTCTACAGGGGAAGCCGAAGTTTC
CAAAAGGTCGTTGATCAAAGCTCGCCGCGTTGTTTCATCAAGCCTTACGGTCACCGTAACCAGCAAATCA
ATATCACTGTGTGGCTTCAGGCCGCCATCCACTGCGGAGCCGTACAAATGTACGGCCAGCAACGTCGGTT
CGAGATGGCGCTCGATGACGCCAACTACCTCTGATAGTTGAGTCGATACTTCGGCGATCACCGCTTCCCT
CATAACACCCCTTGTATTACTGTTTATGTAAGCAGACAGTTTTATTGTTCATGATGATATATTTTTATCT
TGTGCAATGTAACATCAGAGATTTTGAGACACAACGTGGCTTTGTTGAATAAATCGAACTTTTGCTGAGT
TGAAGGATCAGATCACGCATCTTCCCGACAACGCAGACCGTTCCGTG
